>Addgene plasmid #8653 | p3521 pET ubcH6 | addgene partial sequence | sequence record 17133 | T7 5'-TAATACGACTCACTATAGGG-3'
GGATGACGATTCGAGGGCCAGCACCAGCTCCTCCTCATCTTCGTCTTCCAACCAGCAAACCGAGAAAGAA
ACAAACACCCCCAAGAAGAAGGAGAGTAAAGTCAGCATGAGCAAAAACTCCAAACTCCTCTCCACCAGCG
CCAAGAGAATTCAGAAGGAGCTGGCGGACATCACTTTAGACCCTCCACCTAATTGCAGTGCTGGTCCCAA
AGGCGATAACATCTATGAATGGAGATCAACCATTCTAGGACCTCCAGGATCCGTGTATGAGGGTGGTGTA
TTCTTTCTCGATATCACTTTTACACCAGAATATCCCTTCAAGCCTCCAAAGGTTACATTTCGGACAAGAA
TCTATCATTGTAATATTAACAGTCAAGGTGTTATTTGCTTGGACATATTGAAAGATAATTGGAGTCCAGC
ACTAACCATTTCTAAAGTCCTCCTTTCTATCTGCTCACTTCTTACAGACTGTAATCCTGCCGACCCCTTG
GTGGGAAGTATTGCCACTCAGTATATGACCAACAGAGCAGAACATGACAGAATGGCCAGACAGTGGACCA
AGAGATACGCTACACTCGAGCACCACCACCACCACCACTGAGATCCGGCTGCTAACAAAGCCCGAAAGGA
AGCTGAGTTGGCTGCTGCCACCGCTGAGCAATAACTAGCATAACCCCTTGGGGCCTCTAAACGGGTCTTG
AGGGGTTTTTTGCTGAAAGGAGGAACTATATCCGGATTGGCGAATGGGACGCGCCCTGTAGCGGCGCATT
AAGCGCGGCGGGTGTGGTGGG
