[The description below was written by a language model from this plasmid's Addgene catalogue record.]
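Description:
p3521 pET ubcH6 is a bacterial expression plasmid built on the Novagen pET-22a backbone and carrying the human ubiquitin-conjugating enzyme UbcH6 (gene symbol UBE2E1). It is recorded as a high-copy plasmid selected with ampicillin. pET-series vectors generally place the insert under a T7 promoter, so that expression depends on T7 RNA polymerase supplied by a suitable host. The listing of T7 as the 5′ sequencing primer fits that arrangement, although no feature table is provided and the record does not explicitly name the promoter, origin of replication or any other backbone element. DH5alpha, the strain given in the record, is a cloning and propagation host rather than an expression strain.

The insert was introduced by restriction cloning. The record gives NdeI as the 5′ site and XhoI as the 3′ site, but both are marked as uncertain, and it is unknown whether either site survived cloning. Because of that uncertainty, and because no tags are listed, the record does not establish whether UbcH6 is produced as a native protein or fused to any vector-encoded leader or C-terminal tag; the depositor's map would need to be consulted to settle this.

UbcH6 is an E2 enzyme, the class of proteins that accepts activated ubiquitin from an E1 and passes it on to substrates, usually in cooperation with an E3 ligase. The associated publication concerns a human E2 that mediates E6-AP-dependent ubiquitination of p53, and the depositor notes that the cloning itself was described in a later paper. The plasmid is therefore most plausibly a source of recombinant UbcH6 from E. coli for biochemical work such as reconstituted in vitro ubiquitination assays, though the record does not state a specific application.
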