Addgene plasmid #8653: p3521 pET ubcH6
Depositing lab: Peter Howley. Depositing organization: Harvard Medical School. Publication: Identification of a human ubiquitin-conjugating enzyme that mediates the E6-AP-dependent ubiquitination of p53. Scheffner M, Huibregtse JM, Howley PM. Proc Natl Acad Sci U S A 1994 Sep 13;91(19):8797-801. 10.1073/pnas.91.19.8797 PubMed 8090726.
Backbone
  Vector backbone: pET-22a
  Backbone manufacturer: Novagen
  Vector type: Bacterial Expression
Growth in bacteria
  Bacterial resistance: Ampicillin, 100 μg/mL
  Growth temperature: 37°C
  Growth strain: DH5alpha
  Copy number: High Copy
Gene/Insert
  Gene/Insert name: UbcH6
  Species: H. sapiens (human)
  Entrez Gene: UBE2E1 (a.k.a. UBCH6)
  Cloning method: Restriction Enzyme; 5′ cloning site NdeI? (unknown if destroyed); 3′ cloning site XhoI? (unknown if destroyed)
  Sequencing primers: 5′ T7
Terms and licenses: Academic/Nonprofit Terms; Industry Terms: Not Available to Industry
Depositor comments: See author's map. Cloning of this plasmid was described in the following pubication: https://www.ncbi.nlm.nih.gov/pubmed/8576257 J Biol Chem. 1996 Feb 2;271(5):2795-800.
How to cite: p3521 pET ubcH6 was a gift from Peter Howley (Addgene plasmid # 8653 ; http://n2t.net/addgene:8653 ; RRID:Addgene_8653)
